Addgene plasmid #180381: W118-1_hZBTB7B_R363L
Purpose: lentiviral transduction of human ZBTB7B gene with a point mutation (R363L) in the first ZF domain
Depositing lab: Huda Zoghbi. Depositing organization: Baylor College of Medicine. Publication: Dual targeting of brain region-specific kinases potentiates neurological rescue in Spinocerebellar ataxia type 1. Lee WS, Lavery L, Rousseaux MWC, Rutledge EB, Jang Y, Wan YW, Wu SR, Kim W, Al-Ramahi I, Rath S, Adamski CJ, Bondar VV, Tewari A, Soleimani S, Mota S, Yalamanchili HK, Orr HT, Liu Z, Botas J, Zoghbi HY. EMBO J. 2021 Apr 1;40(7):e106106. doi: 10.15252/embj.2020106106. Epub 2021 Mar 11. PubMed 33709453.
Backbone
  Vector backbone: W118-1
  Backbone size w/o insert (bp): 8015
  Vector type: Mammalian Expression, Lentiviral
  Selectable markers: Puromycin
Growth in bacteria
  Bacterial resistance: Ampicillin, 100 μg/mL
  Growth temperature: 37°C
  Growth strain: NEB Stable
  Copy number: Low Copy
Gene/Insert
  Gene/Insert name: ZBTB7B_R363L
  Species: H. sapiens (human)
  Insert size (bp): 1620
  Mutation: R363L
  Entrez Gene: ZBTB7B (a.k.a. CKROX, THPOK, ZBTB15, ZFP-67, ZFP67, ZNF857B, c-KROX, hcKROX, vGAF)
  Promoter: CMV
  Cloning method: Gateway Cloning
  Sequencing primers: 5′ CMV forward; 3′ CATAGCGTAAAAGGAGCAACA
Terms and licenses: Academic/Nonprofit Terms; Industry Terms: Not Available to Industry
How to cite: W118-1_hZBTB7B_R363L was a gift from Huda Zoghbi (Addgene plasmid # 180381 ; http://n2t.net/addgene:180381 ; RRID:Addgene_180381)
