[The description below was written by a language model from this plasmid's Addgene catalogue record and pLannotate feature annotations shown in this document.]
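Description:
W118-1_hZBTB7B_R363L is a lentiviral mammalian expression plasmid built on the W118-1 backbone for delivering a mutant form of human ZBTB7B into target cells. The sequenced construct is about 9.6 kb. It is propagated in E. coli under ampicillin selection (AmpR driven by its own bla promoter) from a ColE1/pUC-type origin, although the catalogue entry lists it as low copy and names a recombination-reducing strain as the host, as is common for plasmids carrying repeated LTRs. An f1 origin, an SV40 origin and remnants of a lac/lacZα cloning region with T3 and T7 promoters are also present in the backbone.

The transfer cassette has a third-generation-style layout. An RSV promoter fused to a truncated HIV-1 5' LTR drives genomic RNA production in packaging cells, followed by the Ψ packaging signal with a partial gag sequence, the RRE for Rev-dependent nuclear export, and the cPPT/CTS. The downstream LTR is also annotated as truncated, consistent with a self-inactivating design, and is followed by an SV40 polyadenylation signal. Within the provirus, the CMV enhancer/promoter drives the roughly 1.6 kb ZBTB7B open reading frame, flanked by attB1 and attB2 sites left by Gateway recombination. The insert carries the R363L substitution, located in the first zinc finger domain. No epitope tag or reporter is annotated. A WPRE downstream of the insert enhances transcript expression, and a separate PGK promoter drives puromycin N-acetyltransferase so that transduced cells can be selected with puromycin.

The construct is intended for lentiviral transduction and stable expression of this zinc finger point mutant of the ZBTB7B transcription regulator, presumably for comparison with the wild-type protein.
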