Features (pLannotate 1.2.2; 30 found; start..end, strand, type, name):
    305..397     +  CDS            lacI (fragment): lac repressor; lacI; The lac repressor binds to the lac operator to inhibit transcription in E. coli. This inhibition can be relieved by adding lactose or isopropyl-β-D-thiogalactopyranoside (IPTG).
    410..431     +  protein_bind   CAP binding site: CAP binding activates transcription in the presence of cAMP. E. coli catabolite activator protein
    446..476     +  promoter       lac promoter: promoter for the E. coli lac operon
    484..500     +  protein_bind   lac operator: The lac repressor binds to the lac operator to inhibit transcription in E. coli. This inhibition can be relieved by adding lactose or isopropyl-β-D-thiogalactopyranoside (IPTG). lac repressor encoded by lacI
    545..563     +  promoter       T3 promoter: promoter for bacteriophage T3 RNA polymerase
    591..817     +  promoter       RSV promoter: Rous sarcoma virus enhancer/promoter
    818..998     +  LTR            5' LTR (truncated): truncated 5' long terminal repeat (LTR) from HIV-1
   1045..1170    +  misc_feature   HIV-1 Ψ: packaging signal of human immunodeficiency virus type 1
   1154..1517    +  CDS            HIV-1 gag (fragment): gag protein from human immunodeficiency virus 1; gag
   1663..1896    +  misc_feature   RRE: The Rev response element (RRE) of HIV-1 allows for Rev-dependent mRNA export from the nucleus to the cytoplasm.
   2273..2373    +  CDS            Rev (fragment): human immunodeficiency virus 1 (HIV-1) Rev protein; rev; enhances nuclear export of unspliced and incompletely spliced viral mRNAs
   2392..2508    +  misc_feature   cPPT/CTS: central polypurine tract and central termination sequence of HIV-1
   2531..2834    +  enhancer       CMV enhancer: human cytomegalovirus immediate early enhancer
   2835..3038    +  promoter       CMV promoter: human cytomegalovirus (CMV) immediate early promoter
   3143..3167    +  protein_bind   attB1: mutant version of attB; recombination site for the Gateway® BP reaction BP Clonase™
   3173..4789    +  CDS            ZBTB7B: ZBT7B_HUMAN - Also known as ZBTB15, ZFP67, ZNF857B. Experimental evidence at protein level: Swiss-Prot protein existence level 1. Transcription regulator that acts as a key regulator of lineage commitment of immature T-cell precursors. Exerts distinct biological functions in the mammary epithelial cells and T cells in a tissue-specific manner. Necessary and sufficient for commitment of CD4 lineage, while its absence causes CD8 commitment. Development of immature T-cell precursors (thymocytes) to either the CD4 helper or CD8 killer T-cell lineages correlates precisely with their T-cell receptor
   4794..4818    -  protein_bind   attB2: mutant version of attB; recombination site for the Gateway® BP reaction BP Clonase™
   4849..5437    +  misc_feature   WPRE: woodchuck hepatitis virus posttranscriptional regulatory element
   5451..5950    +  promoter       PGK promoter: mouse phosphoglycerate kinase 1 promoter
   5971..6570    +  CDS            PuroR: puromycin N-acetyltransferase; pac from Streptomyces alboniger; confers resistance to puromycin
   6638..6775    +  CDS            nef (fragment): NEF_HV1LA - Experimental evidence at protein level: Swiss-Prot protein existence level 1. Extracellular Nef protein targets CD4(+) T-lymphocytes for apoptosis by interacting with CXCR4 surface receptors. From Human immunodeficiency virus type 1 group M subtype B (isolate Lai) (HIV-1).
   6761..6941    +  LTR            5' LTR (truncated): truncated 5' long terminal repeat (LTR) from HIV-1
   7013..7134    +  polyA_signal   SV40 poly(A) signal: SV40 polyadenylation signal
   7174..7309    +  rep_origin     SV40 ori: SV40 origin of replication
   7330..7348    -  promoter       T7 promoter: promoter for bacteriophage T7 RNA polymerase
   7356..7511    +  CDS            lacZα (fragment): LacZα fragment of β-galactosidase; lacZ fragment
   7516..7944    +  rep_origin     f1 ori (sequence partly withheld): f1 bacteriophage origin of replication; arrow indicates direction of (+) strand synthesis
   7997..8101    +  promoter       AmpR promoter: bla
   8102..8962    +  CDS            AmpR: β-lactamase; bla; confers resistance to ampicillin, carbenicillin, and related antibiotics
   9133..122     +  rep_origin     ori (across the origin): high-copy-number ColE1/pMB1/pBR322/pUC origin of replication
>Addgene plasmid #180381 | W118-1_hZBTB7B_R363L | addgene full sequence | sequence record 378562 | Addgene NGS Result
AGCGCACGAGGGAGCTTCCAGGGGGAAACGCCTGGTATCTTTATAGTCCTGTCGGGTTTCGCCACCTCTG
ACTTGAGCGTCGATTTTTGTGATGCTCGTCAGGGGGGCGGAGCCTATGGAAAAACGCCAGCAACGCGGCC
TTTTTACGGTTCCTGGCCTTTTGCTGGCCTTTTGCTCACATGTTCTTTCCTGCGTTATCCCCTGATTCTG
TGGATAACCGTATTACCGCCTTTGAGTGAGCTGATACCGCTCGCCGCAGCCGAACGACCGAGCGCAGCGA
GTCAGTGAGCGAGGAAGCGGAAGAGCGCCCAATACGCAAACCGCCTCTCCCCGCGCGTTGGCCGATTCAT
TAATGCAGCTGGCACGACAGGTTTCCCGACTGGAAAGCGGGCAGTGAGCGCAACGCAATTAATGTGAGTT
AGCTCACTCATTAGGCACCCCAGGCTTTACACTTTATGCTTCCGGCTCGTATGTTGTGTGGAATTGTGAG
CGGATAACAATTTCACACAGGAAACAGCTATGACCATGATTACGCCAAGCGCGCAATTAACCCTCACTAA
AGGGAACAAAAGCTGGAGCTGCAAGCTTAATGTAGTCTTATGCAATACTCTTGTAGTCTTGCAACATGGT
AACGATGAGTTAGCAACATGCCTTACAAGGAGAGAAAAAGCACCGTGCATGCCGATTGGTGGAAGTAAGG
TGGTACGATCGTGCCTTATTAGGAAGGCAACAGACGGGTCTGACATGGATTGGACGAACCACTGAATTGC
CGCATTGCAGAGATATTGTATTTAAGTGCCTAGCTCGATACATAAACGGGTCTCTCTGGTTAGACCAGAT
CTGAGCCTGGGAGCTCTCTGGCTAACTAGGGAACCCACTGCTTAAGCCTCAATAAAGCTTGCCTTGAGTG
CTTCAAGTAGTGTGTGCCCGTCTGTTGTGTGACTCTGGTAACTAGAGATCCCTCAGACCCTTTTAGTCAG
TGTGGAAAATCTCTAGCAGTGGCGCCCGAACAGGGACTTGAAAGCGAAAGGGAAACCAGAGGAGCTCTCT
CGACGCAGGACTCGGCTTGCTGAAGCGCGCACGGCAAGAGGCGAGGGGCGGCGACTGGTGAGTACGCCAA
AAATTTTGACTAGCGGAGGCTAGAAGGAGAGAGATGGGTGCGAGAGCGTCAGTATTAAGCGGGGGAGAAT
TAGATCGCGATGGGAAAAAATTCGGTTAAGGCCAGGGGGAAAGAAAAAATATAAATTAAAACATATAGTA
TGGGCAAGCAGGGAGCTAGAACGATTCGCAGTTAATCCTGGCCTGTTAGAAACATCAGAAGGCTGTAGAC
AAATACTGGGACAGCTACAACCATCCCTTCAGACAGGATCAGAAGAACTTAGATCATTATATAATACAGT
AGCAACCCTCTATTGTGTGCATCAAAGGATAGAGATAAAAGACACCAAGGAAGCTTTAGACAAGATAGAG
GAAGAGCAAAACAAAAGTAAGACCACCGCACAGCAAGCGGCCGCTGATCTTCAGACCTGGAGGAGGAGAT
ATGAGGGACAATTGGAGAAGTGAATTATATAAATATAAAGTAGTAAAAATTGAACCATTAGGAGTAGCAC
CCACCAAGGCAAAGAGAAGAGTGGTGCAGAGAGAAAAAAGAGCAGTGGGAATAGGAGCTTTGTTCCTTGG
GTTCTTGGGAGCAGCAGGAAGCACTATGGGCGCAGCGTCAATGACGCTGACGGTACAGGCCAGACAATTA
TTGTCTGGTATAGTGCAGCAGCAGAACAATTTGCTGAGGGCTATTGAGGCGCAACAGCATCTGTTGCAAC
TCACAGTCTGGGGCATCAAGCAGCTCCAGGCAAGAATCCTGGCTGTGGAAAGATACCTAAAGGATCAACA
GCTCCTGGGGATTTGGGGTTGCTCTGGAAAACTCATTTGCACCACTGCTGTGCCTTGGAATGCTAGTTGG
AGTAATAAATCTCTGGAACAGATTTGGAATCACACGACCTGGATGGAGTGGGACAGAGAAATTAACAATT
ACACAAGCTTAATACACTCCTTAATTGAAGAATCGCAAAACCAGCAAGAAAAGAATGAACAAGAATTATT
GGAATTAGATAAATGGGCAAGTTTGTGGAATTGGTTTAACATAACAAATTGGCTGTGGTATATAAAATTA
TTCATAATGATAGTAGGAGGCTTGGTAGGTTTAAGAATAGTTTTTGCTGTACTTTCTATAGTGAATAGAG
TTAGGCAGGGATATTCACCATTATCGTTTCAGACCCACCTCCCAACCCCGAGGGGACCCGACAGGCCCGA
AGGAATAGAAGAAGAAGGTGGAGAGAGAGACAGAGACAGATCCATTCGATTAGTGAACGGATCTCGACGG
TATCGGTTAACTTTTAAAAGAAAAGGGGGGATTGGGGGGTACAGTGCAGGGGAAAGAATAGTAGACATAA
TAGCAACAGACATACAAACTAAAGAATTACAAAAACAAATTACAAAATTCAAAATTTTATCGATAAGCTT
GGGAGTTCCGCGTTACATAACTTACGGTAAATGGCCCGCCTGGCTGACCGCCCAACGACCCCCGCCCATT
GACGTCAATAATGACGTATGTTCCCATAGTAACGCCAATAGGGACTTTCCATTGACGTCAATGGGTGGAG
TATTTACGGTAAACTGCCCACTTGGCAGTACATCAAGTGTATCATATGCCAAGTACGCCCCCTATTGACG
TCAATGACGGTAAATGGCCCGCCTGGCATTATGCCCAGTACATGACCTTATGGGACTTTCCTACTTGGCA
GTACATCTACGTATTAGTCATCGCTATTACCATGGTGATGCGGTTTTGGCAGTACATCAATGGGCGTGGA
TAGCGGTTTGACTCACGGGGATTTCCAAGTCTCCACCCCATTGACGTCAATGGGAGTTTGTTTTGGCACC
AAAATCAACGGGACTTTCCAAAATGTCGTAACAACTCCGCCCCATTGACGCAAATGGGCGGTAGGCGTGT
ACGGTGGGAGGTCTATATAAGCAGAGCTCGTTTAGTGAACCGTCAGATCGCCTGGAGACGCCATCCACGC
TGTTTTGACCTCCATAGAAGACACCGACTCTAGTCCAGTGTGGTGGAATTCTGCAGATATCAACAAGTTT
GTACAAAAAAGCAGGCTTCACCATGGGGAGCCCCGAGGATGACCTGATTGGGATTCCATTCCCGGACCAC
AGCAGTGAGCTCCTGAGCTGCCTCAATGAGCAGCGCCAGCTGGGCCACCTATGTGACCTCACCATCCGGA
CGCAGGGCCTTGAATACCGCACCCACAGGGCTGTGCTAGCTGCCTGTAGCCACTACTTCAAGAAGCTTTT
CACTGAGGGCGGTGGCGGAGCTGTCATGGGGGCCGGGGGTAGCGGGACGGCCACTGGGGGAGCAGGGGCC
GGTGTGTGTGAGCTGGACTTTGTAGGGCCAGAGGCACTAGGCGCCCTCCTTGAATTTGCCTATACAGCCA
CACTGACCACCAGCAGCGCCAACATGCCAGCTGTGCTCCAGGCTGCCCGCCTGCTGGAGATCCCGTGTGT
CATCGCTGCTTGCATGGAGATTCTGCAGGGCAGTGGGCTAGAAGCTCCCAGCCCGGACGAGGATGACTGT
GAGCGAGCCCGCCAGTATCTGGAGGCCTTTGCCACAGCCACGGCCTCTGGAGTTCCCAATGGTGAAGACA
GTCCTCCACAGGTGCCCCTCCCACCACCTCCGCCACCGCCACCTCGGCCTGTTGCCCGCCGCAGCCGCAA
GCCCCGGAAAGCTTTCCTGCAAACCAAGGGGGCCAGAGCAAACCACCTAGTCCCTGAGGTGCCCACAGTG
CCCGCCCATCCCTTGACCTATGAGGAGGAGGAGGTGGCGGGCAGAGTGGGCAGCAGTGGGGGCAGTGGGC
CGGGGGACAGCTACAGCCCTCCCACAGGAACTGCCTCCCCTCCTGAGGGTCCCCAGAGCTACGAACCCTA
TGAGGGTGAGGAAGAAGAAGAGGAGCTGGTATATCCCCCAGCCTATGGGCTGGCGCAGGGTGGCGGGCCC
CCGCTGTCCCCAGAGGAGCTGGGCTCAGATGAGGATGCCATCGATCCTGACCTGATGGCCTACCTAAGCT
CCCTGCACCAGGACAACCTGGCACCAGGCCTGGACAGCCAAGACAAGCTGGTGCGCAAACGCCGCTCCCA
GATGCCTCAGGAGTGCCCTGTCTGCCACAAGATCATCCATGGGGCAGGCAAACTGCCTCTGCACATGAGG
ACCCACACAGGCGAGAAGCCCTTTGCCTGCGAGGTCTGCGGTGTTCGATTCACCAGGAACGACAAGCTGA
AGATCCACATGCGGAAGCACACGGGAGAGCGCCCCTACTCATGCCCGCACTGCCCAGCCCGCTTCCTGCA
CAGCTACGACCTCAAGAACCACATGCACCTGCACACAGGGGACCGGCCCTATGAGTGCCACCTGTGCCAC
AAGGCTTTCGCCAAGGAGGACCACCTGCAGCGCCACCTCAAAGGCCAGAACTGCCTGGAGGTGCGCACCC
GACGGCGCCGCAAGGACGATGCACCACCCCACTACCCACCACCCTCTACCGCTGCTGCATCCCCCGCTGG
CCTCGACCTCTCCAATGGCCACCTGGACACCTTCCGCCTCTCTCTAGCTCGATTCTGGGAGCAGTCAGCC
CCCACTGGGCCCCCGGTCTCTACCCCAGGGCCCCCTGATGACGATGAGGAGGAAGGGGCACCCACCACAC
CCCAGGCTGAAGGTGCCATGGAGTCCTCTTAGGACCCAGCTTTCTTGTACAAAGTGGTTGATATCCAGCA
CAGTGGCGGCCGCTCGACAATCAACCTCTGGATTACAAAATTTGTGAAAGATTGACTGGTATTCTTAACT
ATGTTGCTCCTTTTACGCTATGTGGATACGCTGCTTTAATGCCTTTGTATCATGCTATTGCTTCCCGTAT
GGCTTTCATTTTCTCCTCCTTGTATAAATCCTGGTTGCTGTCTCTTTATGAGGAGTTGTGGCCCGTTGTC
AGGCAACGTGGCGTGGTGTGCACTGTGTTTGCTGACGCAACCCCCACTGGTTGGGGCATTGCCACCACCT
GTCAGCTCCTTTCCGGGACTTTCGCTTTCCCCCTCCCTATTGCCACGGCGGAACTCATCGCCGCCTGCCT
TGCCCGCTGCTGGACAGGGGCTCGGCTGTTGGGCACTGACAATTCCGTGGTGTTGTCGGGGAAGCTGACG
TCCTTTCCATGGCTGCTCGCCTGTGTTGCCACCTGGATTCTGCGCGGGACGTCCTTCTGCTACGTCCCTT
CGGCCCTCAATCCAGCGGACCTTCCTTCCCGCGGCCTGCTGCCGGCTCTGCGGCCTCTTCCGCGTCTTCG
CCTTCGCCCTCAGACGAGTCGGATCTCCCTTTGGGCCGCCTCCCCGCCTGGAATTCTACCGGGTAGGGGA
GGCGCTTTTCCCAAGGCAGTCTGGAGCATGCGCTTTAGCAGCCCCGCTGGGCACTTGGCGCTACACAAGT
GGCCTCTGGCCTCGCACACATTCCACATCCACCGGTAGGCGCCAACCGGCTCCGTTCTTTGGTGGCCCCT
TCGCGCCACCTTCTACTCCTCCCCTAGTCAGGAAGTTCCCCCCCGCCCCGCAGCTCGCGTCGTGCAGGAC
GTGACAAATGGAAGTAGCACGTCTCACTAGTCTCGTGCAGATGGACAGCACCGCTGAGCAATGGAAGCGG
GTAGGCCTTTGGGGCAGCGGCCAATAGCAGCTTTGCTCCTTCGCTTTCTGGGCTCAGAGGCTGGGAAGGG
GTGGGTCCGGGGGCGGGCTCAGGGGCGGGCTCAGGGGCGGGGCGGGCGCCCGAAGGTCCTCCGGAGGCCC
GGCATTCTGCACGCTTCAAAAGCGCACGTCTGCCGCGCTGTTCTCCTCTTCCTCATCTCCGGGCCTTTCG
ACCTGCAGCCCAAGCTTACCATGACCGAGTACAAGCCCACGGTGCGCCTCGCCACCCGCGACGACGTCCC
CAGGGCCGTACGCACCCTCGCCGCCGCGTTCGCCGACTACCCCGCCACGCGCCACACCGTCGATCCGGAC
CGCCACATCGAGCGGGTCACCGAGCTGCAAGAACTCTTCCTCACGCGCGTCGGGCTCGACATCGGCAAGG
TGTGGGTCGCGGACGACGGCGCCGCGGTGGCGGTCTGGACCACGCCGGAGAGCGTCGAAGCGGGGGCGGT
GTTCGCCGAGATCGGCCCGCGCATGGCCGAGTTGAGCGGTTCCCGGCTGGCCGCGCAGCAACAGATGGAA
GGCCTCCTGGCGCCGCACCGGCCCAAGGAGCCCGCGTGGTTCCTGGCCACCGTCGGCGTCTCGCCCGACC
ACCAGGGCAAGGGTCTGGGCAGCGCCGTCGTGCTCCCCGGAGTGGAGGCGGCCGAGCGCGCCGGGGTGCC
CGCCTTCCTGGAGACCTCCGCGCCCCGCAACCTCCCCTTCTACGAGCGGCTCGGCTTCACCGTCACCGCC
GACGTCGAGGTGCCCGAAGGACCGCGCACCTGGTGCATGACCCGCAAGCCCGGTGCCTGACGCCCGCCCC
ACGACCCGCAGCGCCCGACCGAAAGGAGCGCACGACCCCATGCATCTCGAGGGCCCGGTACCTTTAAGAC
CAATGACTTACAAGGCAGCTGTAGATCTTAGCCACTTTTTAAAAGAAAAGGGGGGACTGGAAGGGCTAGC
TCACTCCCAACGAAGACAAGATCTGCTTTTTGCTTGTACTGGGTCTCTCTGGTTAGACCAGATCTGAGCC
TGGGAGCTCTCTGGCTAACTAGGGAACCCACTGCTTAAGCCTCAATAAAGCTTGCCTTGAGTGCTTCAAG
TAGTGTGTGCCCGTCTGTTGTGTGACTCTGGTAACTAGAGATCCCTCAGACCCTTTTAGTCAGTGTGGAA
AATCTCTAGCAGTAGTAGTTCATGTCATCTTATTATTCAGTATTTATAACTTGCAAAGAAATGAATATCA
GAGAGTGAGAGGAACTTGTTTATTGCAGCTTATAATGGTTACAAATAAAGCAATAGCATCACAAATTTCA
CAAATAAAGCATTTTTTTCACTGCATTCTAGTTGTGGTTTGTCCAAACTCATCAATGTATCTTATCATGT
CTGGCTCTAGCTATCCCGCCCCTAACTCCGCCCATCCCGCCCCTAACTCCGCCCAGTTCCGCCCATTCTC
CGCCCCATGGCTGACTAATTTTTTTTATTTATGCAGAGGCCGAGGCCGCCTCGGCCTCTGAGCTATTCCA
GAAGTAGTGAGGAGGCTTTTTTGGAGGCCTAGGGACGTACCCAATTCGCCCTATAGTGAGTCGTATTACG
CGCGCTCACTGGCCGTCGTTTTACAACGTCGTGACTGGGAAAACCCTGGCGTTACCCAACTTAATCGCCT
TGCAGCACATCCCCCTTTCGCCAGCTGGCGTAATAGCGAAGAGGCCCGCACCGATCGCCCTTCCCAACAG
TTGCGCAGCCTGAATGGCGAATGGG
[124 nt withheld, positions 7516-7639]
C
[91 nt withheld, positions 7641-7731]
A
[49 nt withheld, positions 7733-7781]
CCTTTGACGTTGGAGTCCACGTTCTTT
[37 nt withheld, positions 7809-7845]
ACCCTATCTCGGTCTATTCTTTTGATTTATAAGGGATTTTGCCGATTTCGGCCTATTGGTTAAAAAATGA
GCTGATTTAACAAAAATTTAACGCGAATTTTAACAAAATATTAACGCTTACAATTTAGGTGGCACTTTTC
GGGGAAATGTGCGCGGAACCCCTATTTGTTTATTTTTCTAAATACATTCAAATATGTATCCGCTCATGAG
ACAATAACCCTGATAAATGCTTCAATAATATTGAAAAAGGAAGAGTATGAGTATTCAACATTTCCGTGTC
GCCCTTATTCCCTTTTTTGCGGCATTTTGCCTTCCTGTTTTTGCTCACCCAGAAACGCTGGTGAAAGTAA
AAGATGCTGAAGATCAGTTGGGTGCACGAGTGGGTTACATCGAACTGGATCTCAACAGCGGTAAGATCCT
TGAGAGTTTTCGCCCCGAAGAACGTTTTCCAATGATGAGCACTTTTAAAGTTCTGCTATGTGGCGCGGTA
TTATCCCGTATTGACGCCGGGCAAGAGCAACTCGGTCGCCGCATACACTATTCTCAGAATGACTTGGTTG
AGTACTCACCAGTCACAGAAAAGCATCTTACGGATGGCATGACAGTAAGAGAATTATGCAGTGCTGCCAT
AACCATGAGTGATAACACTGCGGCCAACTTACTTCTGACAACGATCGGAGGACCGAAGGAGCTAACCGCT
TTTTTGCACAACATGGGGGATCATGTAACTCGCCTTGATCGTTGGGAACCGGAGCTGAATGAAGCCATAC
CAAACGACGAGCGTGACACCACGATGCCTGTAGCAATGGCAACAACGTTGCGCAAACTATTAACTGGCGA
ACTACTTACTCTAGCTTCCCGGCAACAATTAATAGACTGGATGGAGGCGGATAAAGTTGCAGGACCACTT
CTGCGCTCGGCCCTTCCGGCTGGCTGGTTTATTGCTGATAAATCTGGAGCCGGTGAGCGTGGGTCTCGCG
GTATCATTGCAGCACTGGGGCCAGATGGTAAGCCCTCCCGTATCGTAGTTATCTACACGACGGGGAGTCA
GGCAACTATGGATGAACGAAATAGACAGATCGCTGAGATAGGTGCCTCACTGATTAAGCATTGGTAACTG
TCAGACCAAGTTTACTCATATATACTTTAGATTGATTTAAAACTTCATTTTTAATTTAAAAGGATCTAGG
TGAAGATCCTTTTTGATAATCTCATGACCAAAATCCCTTAACGTGAGTTTTCGTTCCACTGAGCGTCAGA
CCCCGTAGAAAAGATCAAAGGATCTTCTTGAGATCCTTTTTTTCTGCGCGTAATCTGCTGCTTGCAAACA
AAAAAACCACCGCTACCAGCGGTGGTTTGTTTGCCGGATCAAGAGCTACCAACTCTTTTTCCGAAGGTAA
CTGGCTTCAGCAGAGCGCAGATACCAAATACTGTTCTTCTAGTGTAGCCGTAGTTAGGCCACCACTTCAA
GAACTCTGTAGCACCGCCTACATACCTCGCTCTGCTAATCCTGTTACCAGTGGCTGCTGCCAGTGGCGAT
AAGTCGTGTCTTACCGGGTTGGACTCAAGACGATAGTTACCGGATAAGGCGCAGCGGTCGGGCTGAACGG
GGGGTTCGTGCACACAGCCCAGCTTGGAGCGAACGACCTACACCGAACTGAGATACCTACAGCGTGAGCT
ATGAGAAAGCGCCACGCTTCCCGAAGGGAGAAAGGCGGACAGGTATCCGGTAAGCGGCAGGGTCGGAACA
GGAG
