>Addgene plasmid #180381 | W118-1_hZBTB7B_R363L | depositor partial sequence | sequence record 350441 | ZBTB7B_R363L
ATGGGGAGCCCCGAGGATGACCTGATTGGGATTCCATTCCCGGACCACAGCAGTGAGCTCCTGAGCTGCC
TCAATGAGCAGCGCCAGCTGGGCCACCTATGTGACCTCACCATCCGGACGCAGGGCCTTGAATACCGCAC
CCACAGGGCTGTGCTAGCTGCCTGTAGCCACTACTTCAAGAAGCTTTTCACTGAGGGCGGTGGCGGAGCT
GTCATGGGGGCCGGGGGTAGCGGGACGGCCACTGGGGGAGCAGGGGCCGGTGTGTGTGAGCTGGACTTTG
TAGGGCCAGAGGCACTAGGCGCCCTCCTTGAATTTGCCTATACAGCCACACTGACCACCAGCAGCGCCAA
CATGCCAGCTGTGCTCCAGGCTGCCCGCCTGCTGGAGATCCCGTGTGTCATCGCTGCTTGCATGGAGATT
CTGCAGGGCAGTGGGCTAGAAGCTCCCAGCCCGGACGAGGATGACTGTGAGCGAGCCCGCCAGTATCTGG
AGGCCTTTGCCACAGCCACGGCCTCTGGAGTTCCCAATGGTGAAGACAGTCCTCCACAGGTGCCCCTCCC
ACCACCTCCGCCACCGCCACCTCGGCCTGTTGCCCGCCGCAGCCGCAAGCCCCGGAAAGCTTTCCTGCAA
ACCAAGGGGGCCAGAGCAAACCACCTAGTCCCTGAGGTGCCCACAGTGCCCGCCCATCCCTTGACCTATG
AGGAGGAGGAGGTGGCGGGCAGAGTGGGCAGCAGTGGGGGCAGTGGGCCGGGGGACAGCTACAGCCCTCC
CACAGGAACTGCCTCCCCTCCTGAGGGTCCCCAGAGCTACGAACCCTATGAGGGTGAGGAAGAAGAAGAG
GAGCTGGTATATCCCCCAGCCTATGGGCTGGCGCAGGGTGGCGGGCCCCCGCTGTCCCCAGAGGAGCTGG
GCTCAGATGAGGATGCCATCGATCCTGACCTGATGGCCTACCTAAGCTCCCTGCACCAGGACAACCTGGC
ACCAGGCCTGGACAGCCAAGACAAGCTGGTGCGCAAACGCCGCTCCCAGATGCCTCAGGAGTGCCCTGTC
TGCCACAAGATCATCCATGGGGCAGGCAAACTGCCTCTGCACATGAGGACCCACACAGGCGAGAAGCCCT
TTGCCTGCGAGGTCTGCGGTGTTCGATTCACCAGGAACGACAAGCTGAAGATCCACATGCGGAAGCACAC
GGGAGAGCGCCCCTACTCATGCCCGCACTGCCCAGCCCGCTTCCTGCACAGCTACGACCTCAAGAACCAC
ATGCACCTGCACACAGGGGACCGGCCCTATGAGTGCCACCTGTGCCACAAGGCTTTCGCCAAGGAGGACC
ACCTGCAGCGCCACCTCAAAGGCCAGAACTGCCTGGAGGTGCGCACCCGACGGCGCCGCAAGGACGATGC
ACCACCCCACTACCCACCACCCTCTACCGCTGCTGCATCCCCCGCTGGCCTCGACCTCTCCAATGGCCAC
CTGGACACCTTCCGCCTCTCTCTAGCTCGATTCTGGGAGCAGTCAGCCCCCACTGGGCCCCCGGTCTCTA
CCCCAGGGCCCCCTGATGACGATGAGGAGGAAGGGGCACCCACCACACCCCAGGCTGAAGGTGCCATGGA
GTCCTCTTAG
